>Addgene plasmid #178320 | MLRV3:HRE-P53-MAPK/JNK-FOXO-TGFβ | addgene full sequence | sequence record 363290 | Addgene NGS Result
TAACGGATCAGCGCCATAGAGCCCACCGCATCCCCAGCATGCCTGCTATTGTCTTCCCAATCCTCCCCCT
TGCTGTCCTGCCCCACCCCACSCCCCAGAATAGAATGACACCTACTCAGACAATGCGATGCAATTTCCTC
ATTTTATTAGGAAAGGACAGTGGGAGTGGCACCTTCCAGGGTCAAGGAAGGCACGGGGGAGGGGCAAACA
ACAGATGGCTGGCAACTAGAAGGCACAGAAGCTCAAGCCGCCAGGGCATAGTTCTCATCGTTGGCGGCGG
ATGTCTTGTACATAGATCCACCACCCGCCTTCTCCATAAGTGCTTCTCGGAGTTCCTTTCGGCTGATTTT
GCCCGTGACGTTCCTCGGAATAGAGTCAACGAATCTGACACCCCCTCGAAGATACTTGCTGTGGCTAACT
CTTTGTGCAAGGAAATCATATACTTCTTTAGCCGTCAGTTGGGCCCCAGGTTGCTTGACAACGAATCCGG
CCGGAAGTTCCCCTGCTTCTATGTCGGGGATACCGACTACGGCCACATCGCGGATCCCTGGATGTTGGAG
CAAAATCTCCTCCAACTCGACAGGAGCCACTTGATATCCCTTGTACTTGATCAGCTCTTTATATCTATCC
ACAATGTAAAAATATTCATCCTCATCATAGTAGCCAAAATCACCACTGTGAAGCCAACCATCGTCGTCAA
TGGCCTCCTTGGTGGCCTGTGGATTATTCACGTAGCCTTTCGTGACCATGGGGCCCCAAATGCACAACTC
TCCCACTTGATTTGGGCCAAGCGCCTCTCCGGTGTTTCGATCTATAATTTTAGCGGCCATGTAGGGCGTC
ACTTTTCCCAATGAACCGGATTTAAATTCGTTGTGAAGAGTGTGGATATTAGCGGATGTGCTTTCAGTCA
ACCCGTAACCACACCGTATGCCTGGCAAATTAAGGCGTTTTACGGCGATTTCAGCTACTTCTTTTGCAAG
AGGTGCCGCACCACAACAAAGTTCCGCCAAGGTAGAAAGATCATACTTATCAACCAACGGTGATTTAGAA
AGAAAGAGGATTGTACTTGGGACATTGATCACACTTCGTACTTCATAGTCTTGAATCGCCTTCAAAAAAA
CCTCTTGGTTGAACCTCCGAAGCATCACGACGCGCAGCCCCACCATAAAATACCCCAAGTTAATGGAAAA
CCCAAAGGCGTGAAAGAAGGGAAGATACGCCAGCACACTAACTCCGGGAATGAGTTGGGTACCAACTCTC
GGGTCAGAGGCGTGGGTCAGCCGAACACATATATTGCGGTGGGTCTGCATGACGCCCTTAGGCAACCCGG
TAGTACCACTACTACACAGTATCGCTGCAACCTGGTCGACCGGATCGTAATGCAGTGGTTTAAAGGTCTG
AAGATTGTTATCGCTATATCTTGACATAAAATTATGCAAGGATTCACATCCGAGAAGGTTTTCCTCAGAG
TCCAGAATTATGATTCTTTTGATATAATTTGTTCTATCCTTAACCTCCAAAACCTTTGGAAGTATCTTTC
GCGTGGTGAACACAAGTATTGGCTTACTAATTCCTGTGACCTTACACAGTTCGTCTGGTATATAGTCCTC
GTTTACAGGTGCAACGACCATGCCTATATACCACGCACTAATAATTGGAATGAAAAATCTTTTGTTGTTT
TCAGCGCATATTGATACAACATCATTCATTTTATAGCCACAATTCTGGAGACTCTGCCCCAATTTGACCG
TCGTGTCGAAGAATTCCTGATAACTAAGACTTTCGTTACCCATCACGTCGAGGATCGCCTGCGGGATGTG
ACTATGTTTGTGAAGCGCGTTGTAGAGCATCTCTCCAGCGGTAAAATTCCCAAGCGGGTGCTTAGGCTCG
GGCCCATACACAACATTCTTCTCTCTCTTCATCATTTGAGCTTGATCTGACGGTTCACTAAACCAGCTCT
GCTTATATAGACCTCCCACCGTACACGCCTACCGCCCATTTGCGTCAATGGGGCGGAGTTGTTACGACAT
TTTGGAAAGTCCCGTTGATTTTGGTGCCAAAACAAACTCCCATTGACGTCAATGGGGTGGAGACTTGGAA
ATCCCCGTGAGTCAAACCGCTATCCACGCCCATTGATGTACTGCCAAAACCGCATCACCATGGTAATAGC
GATGACTAATACGTAGATGTACTGCCAAGTAGGAAAGTCCCATAAGGTCATGTACTGGGCATAATGCCAG
GCGGGCCATTTACCGTCATTGACGTCAATAGGGGGCGTACTTGGCATATGATACACTTGATGTACTGCCA
AGTGGGCAGTTTACCGTAAATACTCCACCCATTGACGTCAATGGAAAGTCCCTATTGGCGTTACTATGGG
AACATACGTCATTATTGACGTCAATGGGCGGGGGTCGTTGGGCGGTCAGCCAGGCGGGCCATTTACCGTA
AGTTATGTAACGCGGAACTCCATATATGGGCTATGAACTAATGACCCCGTAATTGATTACTATTAATAAC
TACTCCGGATCCCAGGGAGAATAAAATATCTTTATTTTCATTACATCTGTGTGTTGGTTTTTTGTGTGAA
TCGATAGTACTAACATACGCTCTCCATCAAAACAAAACGAAACAAAACAAACTAGCAAAATAGGCTGTCC
CCAGTGCAAGTGCAGGTGCCAGAACATTTCTCTCGCTGTCAGGAGGTGACTACGTGCTGCCTAGAGATCT
GTGACTACGTGCTGCCTAGGCGGCCGCGTGACTACGTGCTGCCTAGTCTAGAGTGACTACGTGCTGCCTA
GTCCCTCGAGGATATCAAATCTGGCCTCGGCGGCCAAGCTTAGACACTAGAGGGTATATAATGGAAGCTC
GACTTCCAGCTTGGCAATCCGGTACTGTTGGTAAAGCCACCAATGGAGAACATGGAGAACGACGAGAACA
TTGTGGTGGGACCCAAGCCGTTCTACCCGATCGAGGAGGGTTCCGCTGGCACCCAGCTGCGCAAGTACAT
GGAGCGCTACGCTAAGCTGGGTGCTATCGCCTTCACCAACGCCGTGACCGGTGTGGATTACTCCTACGCC
GAGTACCTGGAGAAGTCCTGCTGCCTCGGAAAGGCCCTGCAGAACTACGGTCTGGTCGTGGATGGCCGCA
TTGCCCTCTGCTCGGAGAACTGCGAGGAGTTCTTCATTCCCGTGATCGCTGGTCTGTTCATCGGAGTCGG
CGTTGCCCCAACCAACGAGATCTACACCCTGCGCGAGCTGGTCCACAGCCTGGGTATCAGCAAGCCGACC
ATCGTTTTCTCGAGCAAGAAGGGCCTCGACAAGGTTATCACCGTGCAAAAAACCGTCACCACCATCAAGA
CCATCGTTATCCTGGATTCCAAGGTTGACTACCGCGGTTACCAGTGCCTCGACACCTTCATCAAGCGTAA
CACCCCACCCGGCTTCCAAGCCTCCTCCTTCAAAACCGTGGAGGTTGATCGCAAGGAGCAGGTGGCCCTG
ATCATGAACTCCTCCGGCTCCACCGGTCTGCCAAAGGGCGTGCAGCTGACCCACGAGAACACCGTCACCC
GCTTCTCGCATGCCCGTGATCCCATCTACGGCAACCAGGTGTCCCCAGGCACCGCCGTCCTGACCGTCGT
GCCCCTCCACCACGGCTTCGGCATGTTCACCACTCTCGGCTACTTGATCTGCGGCTTCCGTGTGGTGATG
CTGACTAAGTTCGACGAGGAGACTTTCCTCAAGACCCTGCAAGACTACAAGTGCACTTACGTGATCCTGG
TGCCGACCCTGTTCGCCATCCTGAACAAGAGCGAGCTGTTGAACAAATACGACCTGTCGAACCTGGTGGA
GATCGCTTCCGGCGGCGCCCCACTGTCGAAGGAAGTTGGCGAGGCCGTTGCTCGCCGCTTCAACCTGCCC
GGCGTCCGTCAGGGTTACGGCCTGACCGAGACTACCTCGGCTATCATCATCACCCCCGAGGGCGACGATA
AGCCCGGCGCTTCCGGCAAGGTTGTTCCACTCTTCAAAGCCAAGGTGATCGACCTGGACACCAAGAAGTC
CCTGGGTCCCAACCGTCGCGGAGAAGTGTGCGTCAAGGGCCCCATGCTGATGAAGGGCTACGTCAACAAC
CCAGAGGCCACCAAGGAGTTGATCGACGAGGAGGGCTGGCTGCACACTGGTGACATCGGTTACTACGACG
AAGAGAAGCACTTCTTCATCGTTGACCGCCTGAAGTCCTTGATCAAGTACAAGGGCTACCAGGTTCCCCC
CGCCGAGCTCGAGAGCGTCCTGCTGCAGCACCCCTCCATTTTCGATGCCGGAGTGGCCGGTGTCCCCGAT
CCCGTGGCTGGCGAGCTGCCAGGTGCCGTCGTCGTGCTGGAGTCCGGCAAGAACATGACCGAGAAGGAAG
TGATGGATTACGTGGCCTCGCAAGTGTCCAACGCCAAGCGCCTGCGCGGCGGCGTGCGCTTCGTGGATGA
GGTGCCCAAGGGCCTCACCGGAAAGATCGACGGTCGCGCTATCCGCGAGATCCTCAAGAAGCCCGTGGCC
AAGATGTGAGCTTCTGTGCCTTCTAGTTGCCAGCCATCTGTTGTTTGCCCCTCCCCCGTGCCTTCCTTGA
CCCTGGAAGGTGCCACTCCCACTGTCCTTTCCTAATAAAATGAGGAAATTGCATCGCATTGTCTGAGTAG
GTGTCATTCTATTCTGGGGGGTGGGGTGGGGCAGGACAGCAAGGGGGAGGATTGGGAAGACAATAGCAGG
CATGCTGGGGATGCGGTGGGCTCTATGGCGCTGTCAGGAGAATAAAATATCTTTATTTTCATTACATCTG
TGTGTTGGTTTTTTGTGTGAATCGATAGTACTAACATACGCTCTCCATCAAAACAAAACGAAACAAAACA
AACTAGCAAAATAGGCTGTCCCCAGTGCAAGTGCAGGTGCCAGAACATTTCTCTCGCTGTCAGGAGTACA
GAACATGTCTAAGCATGCTGTGCCTTGCCTGGACTTGCCTGGCCTTGCCTTCCCTCGAGGATATCAAATC
TGGCCTCGGCGGCCAAGCTTAGACACTAGAGGGTATATAATGGAAGCTCGACTTCCAGCTTGGCAATCCG
GTACTGTTGGTAAAGCCACCAATGGAAGACGCCAAAAACATAAAGAAAGGCCCGGCGCCATTCTATCCGC
TGGAAGATGGAACCGCTGGAGAGCAACTGCATAAGGCTATGAAGAGATACGCCCTGGTTCCTGGAACAAT
TGCTTTTACAGATGCACATATCGAGGTGGACATCACTTACGCTGAGTACTTCGAAATGTCCGTTCGGTTG
GCAGAAGCTATGAAACGATATGGGCTGAATACAAATCACAGAATCGTCGTATGCAGTGAAAACTCTCTTC
AATTCTTTATGCCGGTGTTGGGCGCGTTATTTATCGGAGTTGCAGTTGCGCCCGCGAACGACATTTATAA
TGAACGTGAATTGCTCAACAGTATGGGCATTTCGCAGCCTACCGTGGTGTTCGTTTCCAAAAAGGGGTTG
CAAAAAATTTTGAACGTGCAAAAAAAGCTCCCAATCATCCAAAAAATTATTATCATGGATTCTAAAACGG
ATTACCAGGGATTTCAGTCGATGTACACGTTCGTCACATCTCATCTACCTCCCGGTTTTAATGAATACGA
TTTTGTGCCAGAGTCCTTCGATAGGGACAAGACAATTGCACTGATCATGAACTCCTCTGGATCTACTGGT
CTGCCTAAAGGTGTCGCTCTGCCTCATAGAACTGCCTGCGTGAGATTCTCGCATGCCAGAGATCCTATTT
TTGGCAATCAAATCATTCCGGATACTGCGATTTTAAGTGTTGTTCCATTCCATCACGGTTTTGGAATGTT
TACTACACTCGGATATTTGATATGTGGATTTCGAGTCGTCTTAATGTATAGATTTGAAGAAGAGCTGTTT
CTGAGGAGCCTTCAGGATTACAAGATTCAAAGTGCGCTGCTGGTGCCAACCCTATTCTCCTTCTTCGCCA
AAAGCACTCTGATTGACAAATACGATTTATCTAATTTACACGAAATTGCTTCTGGTGGCGCTCCCCTCTC
TAAGGAAGTCGGGGAAGCGGTTGCCAAGAGGTTCCATCTGCCAGGTATCAGGCAAGGATATGGGCTCACT
GAGACTACATCAGCTATTCTGATTACACCCGAGGGGGATGATAAACCGGGCGCGGTCGGTAAAGTTGTTC
CATTTTTTGAAGCGAAGGTTGTGGATCTGGATACCGGGAAAACGCTGGGCGTTAATCAAAGAGGCGAACT
GTGTGTGAGAGGTCCTATGATTATGTCCGGTTATGTAAACAATCCGGAAGCGACCAACGCCTTGATTGAC
AAGGATGGATGGCTACATTCTGGAGACATAGCTTACTGGGACGAAGACGAACACTTCTTCATCGTTGACC
GCCTGAAGTCTCTGATTAAGTACAAAGGCTATCAGGTGGCTCCCGCTGAATTGGAATCCATCTTGCTCCA
ACACCCCAACATCTTCGACGCAGGTGTCGCAGGTCTTCCCGACGATGACGCCGGTGAACTTCCCGCCGCC
GTTGTTGTTTTGGAGCACGGAAAGACGATGACGGAAAAAGAGATCGTGGATTACGTCGCCAGTCAAGTAA
CAACCGCGAAAAAGTTGCGCGGAGGAGTTGTGTTTGTGGACGAAGTACCGAAAGGTCTTACCGGAAAACT
CGACGCAAGAAAAATCAGAGAGATCCTCATAAAGGCCAAGAAGGGCGGAAAGATCGCCGTGTAATGAGCT
TCTGTGCCTTCTAGTTGCCAGCCATCTGTTGTTTGCCCCTCCCCCGTGCCTTCCTTGACCCTGGAAGGTG
CCACTCCCACTGTCCTTTCCTAATAAAATGAGGAAATTGCATCGCATTGTCTGAGTAGGTGTCATTCTAT
TCTGGGGGGTGGGGTGGGGCAGGACAGCAAGGGGGAGGATTGGGAAGACAATAGCAGGCATGCTGGGGAT
GCGGTGGGCTCTATGGCGCTAATGGGAGAATAAAATATCTTTATTTTCATTACATCTGTGTGTTGGTTTT
TTGTGTGAATCGATAGTACTAACATACGCTCTCCATCAAAACAAAACGAAACAAAACAAACTAGCAAAAT
AGGCTGTCCCCAGTGCAAGTGCAGGTGCCAGAACATTTCTCTCGCTGCAGACTATGAGTCAAACAGCGTG
ACTCAAGTTGAGTCAGTTGACTCACTTGAGTCACTGACTCAGGCATGCTCCCTCGAGGATATCAAATCTG
GCCTCGGCGGCCAAGCTTAGACACTAGAGGGTATATAATGGAAGCTCGACTTCCAGCTTGGCAATCCGGT
ACTGTTGGTAAAGCCACCAATGACTTCCAAGGTTTATGACCCCGAGCAACGCAAGAGAATGATAACTGGG
CCTCAGTGGTGGGCCAGATGTAAACAAATGAATGTCCTTGATAGTTTCATCAATTACTACGACAGTGAAA
AGCATGCAGAAAACGCCGTAATTTTTTTGCATGGCAACGCAGCCTCCTCTTATTTGTGGCGACACGTAGT
CCCGCATATAGAGCCGGTAGCTAGGTGTATTATCCCTGATCTGATCGGAATGGGAAAGAGTGGCAAGTCA
GGGAATGGATCTTATCGCCTTCTTGACCACTACAAGTATCTGACGGCTTGGTTCGAACTCTTGAATTTGC
CGAAGAAAATCATCTTCGTGGGTCACGATTGGGGAGCCTGTCTCGCGTTCCATTATTCCTACGAGCATCA
GGACAAGATAAAGGCAATCGTTCACGCCGAGTCTGTAGTAGATGTAATCGAGTCCTGGGACGAATGGCCA
GATATTGAGGAGGATATAGCATTGATTAAAAGCGAGGAAGGGGAAAAGATGGTGCTGGAGAACAACTTCT
TTGTGGAAACAATGCTTCCTTCAAAAATCATGAGAAAACTGGAACCCGAGGAATTTGCCGCTTATCTCGA
ACCGTTTAAAGAAAAGGGAGAAGTCCGCAGGCCAACACTTTCCTGGCCAAGAGAAATCCCGCTCGTCAAA
GGCGGAAAGCCGGATGTTGTGCAAATAGTCCGAAATTACAACGCGTACCTCCGGGCCTCTGACGATCTCC
CTAAAATGTTTATAGAATCAGATCCAGGATTTTTTAGCAACGCTATCGTAGAAGGAGCAAAGAAATTTCC
AAATACCGAATTTGTCAAAGTAAAGGGACTGCATTTCAGTCAAGAGGACGCTCCAGACGAGATGGGCAAA
TACATAAAGTCCTTTGTAGAGAGGGTCCTGAAGAACGAACAGTGAGCTTCTGTGCCTTCTAGTTGCCAGC
CATCTGTTGTTTGCCCCTCCCCCGTGCCTTCCTTGACCCTGGAAGGTGCCACTCCCACTGTCCTTTCCTA
ATAAAATGAGGAAATTGCATCGCATTGTCTGAGTAGGTGTCATTCTATTCTGGGGGGTGGGGTGGGGCAG
GACAGCAAGGGGGAGGATTGGGAAGACAATAGCAGGCATGCTGGGGATGCGGTGGGCTCTATGGCGCTGC
TTGGAGAATAAAATATCTTTATTTTCATTACATCTGTGTGTTGGTTTTTTGTGTGAATCGATAGTACTAA
CATACGCTCTCCATCAAAACAAAACGAAACAAAACAAACTAGCAAAATAGGCTGTCCCCAGTGCAAGTGC
AGGTGCCAGAACATTTCTCTCGCTGAATTCGATCAAGTAAACAACTATGTAAACAAGATGCAGATCAAGT
AAACAACTATGTAAACAACTCCGTTGATCAAGTAAACAACTATGTAAACAATCCCTCGAGGATATCAAAT
CTGGCCTCGGCGGCCAAGCTTAGACACTAGAGGGTATATAATGGAAGCTCGACTTCCAGCTTGGCAATCC
GGTACTGTTGGTAAAGCCACCAATGGTGTTTACCTTGGAGGACTTCGTGGGTGACTGGAGGCAAACTGCA
GGATACAATTTGGACCAGGTCCTCGAACAGGGAGGAGTCAGCAGCCTTTTCCAAAACTTGGGCGTGTCCG
TTACCCCTATTCAGAGAATTGTCCTTTCCGGAGAGAACGGATTGAAAATAGATATCCACGTCATAATCCC
GTATGAAGGACTGTCTGGGGACCAAATGGGTCAGATTGAAAAAATATTCAAAGTAGTTTATCCCGTTGAT
GATCATCACTTCAAAGTTATCCTTCATTATGGGACTTTGGTAATCGATGGAGTTACTCCTAATATGATAG
ATTACTTTGGCCGACCTTACGAGGGGATCGCTGTATTCGACGGCAAGAAAATCACCGTCACTGGAACCCT
CTGGAACGGCAACAAGATTATTGACGAGCGATTGATCAATCCAGACGGATCTTTGCTTTTCCGCGTAACG
ATAAACGGCGTAACAGGGTGGAGGCTCTGCGAACGAATACTCGCCTGAGCTTCTGTGCCTTCTAGTTGCC
AGCCATCTGTTGTTTGCCCCTCCCCCGTGCCTTCCTTGACCCTGGAAGGTGCCACTCCCACTGTCCTTTC
CTAATAAAATGAGGAAATTGCATCGCATTGTCTGAGTAGGTGTCATTCTATTCTGGGGGGTGGGGTGGGG
CAGGACAGCAAGGGGGAGGATTGGGAAGACAATAGCAGGCATGCTGGGGATGCGGTGGGCTCTATGGCGC
TTGGCGGAGAATAAAATATCTTTATTTTCATTACATCTGTGTGTTGGTTTTTTGTGTGAATCGATAGTAC
TAACATACGCTCTCCATCAAAACAAAACGAAACAAAACAAACTAGCAAAATAGGCTGTCCCCAGTGCAAG
TGCAGGTGCCAGAACATTTCTCTCGCTGTCAGGAGGTCTAGACTGCCGTCTAGACTTAACAGTACGTCTA
GACTCGGCCGTCTAGACTTAGTACGTCTAGACTCGGTATGTCTAGACTGACCCGTCTAGACGGATCCTCC
CTCGAGGATATCAAATCTGGCCTCGGCGGCCAAGCTTAGACACTAGAGGGTATATAATGGAAGCTCGACT
TCCAGCTTGGCAATCCGGTACTGTTGGTAAAGCCACCAATGGCTTCCAAAGTCTACGACCCAGAACAAAG
GAAGAGGATGATTACTGGACCGCAGTGGTGGGCAAGGTGCAAGCAGATGAATGTACTCGATAGTTTTATC
AATTATTACGACTCCGAAAAACACGCGGAAAATGCTGTCATATTCCTGCACGGGAACGCCACTAGCAGCT
ACTTGTGGCGGCACGTAGTCCCCCACATAGAGCCTGTTGCCCGATGTATTATTCCCGATCTCATTGGAAT
GGGCAAATCAGGCAAATCTGGGAACGGTTCTTACCGCCTGCTCGATCACTATAAATATTTGACCGCTTGG
TTTGAGCTGCTTAATCTCCCTAAAAAAATAATATTCGTTGGACACGACTGGGGCTCAGCTCTGGCGTTCC
ACTACGCATACGAGCATCAAGACCGAATAAAAGCAATAGTACATATGGAGTCAGTTGTTGACGTCATAGA
GTCATGGATGGGTTGGCCAGATATTGAAGAGGAATTGGCCCTCATCAAGAGTGAGGAGGGGGAAAAAATG
GTCCTGGAAAATAATTTTTTCGTGGAAACCTTGCTCCCGAGTAAAATAATGCGAAAACTTGAACCCGAAG
AGTTTGCTGCTTATTTGGAGCCTTTCAAGGAAAAGGGGGAAGTAAGACGACCAACCCTTTCTTGGCCGAG
GGAGATACCTCTTGTTAAGGGTGGAAAGCCCGACGTAGTCCAGATAGTCCGAAATTACAACGCGTACCTG
AGAGCTAGTGATGACCTCCCTAAGTTGTTTATCGAGTCAGACCCTGGGTTCTTCAGCAACGCAATTGTAG
AAGGAGCGAAAAAATTTCCAAATACAGAATTTGTGAAGGTTAAGGGGCTCCACTTTTTGCAAGAGGACGC
CCCCGATGAGATGGGAAAATACATTAAATCTTTCGTAGAGCGCGTCCTTAAGAATGAACAGTGAGCTTCT
GTGCCTTCTAGTTGCCAGCCATCTGTTGTTTGCCCCTCCCCCGTGCCTTCCTTGACCCTGGAAGGTGCCA
CTCCCACTGTCCTTTCCTAATAAAATGAGGAAATTGCATCGCATTGTCTGAGTAGGTGTCATTCTATTCT
GGGGGGTGGGGTGGGGCAGGACAGCAAGGGGGAGGATTGGGAAGACAATAGCAGGCATGCTGGGGATGCG
GTGGGCTCTATGGCGCTTGACACGGTTATCCACAGAATCAGGGGATAACGCAGGAAAGAACATGTGAGCA
AAAGGCCAGCAAAAGGCCAGGAACCGTAAAAAGGCCGCGTTGCTGGCGTTTTTCCATAGGCTCCGCCCCC
CTGACGAGCATCACAAAAATCGACGCTCAAGTCAGAGGTGGCGAAACCCGACAGGACTATAAAGATACCA
GGCGTTTCCCCCTGGAAGCTCCCTCGTGCGCTCTCCTGTTCCGACCCTGCCGCTTACCGGATACCTGTCC
GCCTTTCTCCCTTCGGGAAGCGTGGCGCTTTCTCATAGCTCACGCTGTAGGTATCTCAGTTCGGTGTAGG
TCGTTCGCTCCAAGCTGGGCTGTGTGCACGAACCCCCCGTTCAGCCCGACCGCTGCGCCTTATCCGGTAA
CTATCGTCTTGAGTCCAACCCGGTAAGACACGACTTATCGCCACTGGCAGCAGCCACTGGTAACAGGATT
AGCAGAGCGAGGTATGTAGGCGGTGCTACAGAGTTCTTGAAGTGGTGGCCTAACTACGGCTACACTAGAA
GAACAGTATTTGGTATCTGCGCTCTGCTGAAGCCAGTTACCTTCGGAAAAAGAGTTGGTAGCTCTTGATC
CGGCAAACAAACCACCGCTGGTAGCGGTGGTTTTTTTGTTTGCAAGCAGCAGATTACGCGCAGAAAAAAA
GGATCTCAAGAAGATCCTTTGATCTTTTCTACGGGGTCTGACGCTCAGTGGAACGAAAACTCACGTTAAG
GGATTTTGGTCATGAGATTATCAAAAAGGATCTTCACCTAGATCCTTTTGTGACCAGCCAGGACAGAAAT
GCCTCGACTTCGCTGCTACCCAAGGTTGCCGGGTGACGCACACCGTGGAAACGGATGAAGGCACGAACCC
AGTGGACATAAGCCTGTTCGGTTCGTAAGCTGTAATGCAAGTAGCGTATGCGCTCACGCAACTGGTCCAG
AACCTTGACCGAACGCAGCGGTGGTAACGGCGCAGTGGCGGTTTTCATGGCTTGTTATGACTGTTTTTTT
GGGGTACAGTCTATGCCTCGGGCATCCAAGCAGCAAGCGCGTTACGCCGTGGGTCGATGTTTGATGTTAT
GGAGCAGCAACGATGTTACGCAGCAGGGCAGTCGCCCTAAAACAAAGTTAAACATTATGAGGGAAGCGGT
GATCGCCGAAGTATCGACTCAACTATCAGAGGTAGTTGGCGTCATCGAGCGCCATCTCGAACCGACGTTG
CTGGCCGTACATTTGTACGGCTCCGCAGTGGATGGCGGCCTGAAGCCACACAGTGATATTGATTTGCTGG
TTACGGTGACCGTAAGGCTTGATGAAACAACGCGGCGAGCTTTGATCAACGACCTTTTGGAAACTTCGGC
TTCCCCTGGAGAGAGCGAGATTCTCCGCGCTGTAGAAGTCACCATTGTTGTGCACGACGACATCATTCCG
TGGCGTTATCCAGCTAAGCGCGAACTGCAATTTGGAGAATGGCAGCGCAATGACATTCTTGCAGGTATCT
TCGAGCCAGCCACGATCGACATTGATCTGGCTATCTTGCTGACAAAAGCAAGAGAACATAGCGTTGCCTT
GGTAGGTCCAGCGGCGGAGGAACTCTTTGATCCGGTTCCTGAACAGGATCTATTTGAGGCGCTAAATGAA
ACCTTAACGCTATGGAACTCGCCGCCCGACTGGGCTGGCGATGAGCGAAATGTAGTGCTTACGTTGTCCC
GCATTTGGTACAGCGCAGTAACCGGCAAAATCGCGCCGAAGGATGTAGCTGCCGACTGGGCAATGGAGCG
CCTGCCGGCCCAGTATCAGCCCGTCATACTTGAAGCTAGACAGGCTTATCTTGGACAAGAAGAAGATCGT
TTGGCCTCGCGCGCAGATCAGTTGGAAGAATTTGTCCACTACGTGAAAGGCGAGATCACCAAGGTAGTCG
GCAAATAATCACTAGACCAATGTTACACATATATACTTTAGATTGATTTAAAACTTCATGT
[125 nt withheld, positions 13222-13346]
C
[91 nt withheld, positions 13348-13438]
AGGGTGATGGTTCACGTAGTGGGCCAGCGCCCTGATAGACGGTTTTTCGCCCTTTGACGTTGGAGTCCAC
GTTCTTT
[37 nt withheld, positions 13516-13552]
ACCCTATCTCGGTCTATTCTTTTGATTTATAAGGGATTTTGCCGATTTCGGCCTATTGGTTAAAAAATGA
GCTGATTTAACAAAAATTTAACGCGAATTTTAACAAAATATTAACGCTTACAATTT
Features (pLannotate 1.2.2; 33 found; start..end, strand, type, name):
    127..238     -  polyA_signal   bGH poly(A) signal: bovine growth hormone polyadenylation signal
   1955..2158    -  promoter       CMV promoter: human cytomegalovirus (CMV) immediate early promoter
   2159..2462    -  enhancer       CMV enhancer: human cytomegalovirus immediate early enhancer
   2540..2588    +  polyA_signal   poly(A) signal: synthetic polyadenylation signal
   2602..2693    +  misc_feature   pause site: RNA polymerase II transcriptional pause signal from the human α2 globin gene
   2848..2879    +  promoter       minP: minimal TATA-box promoter with low basal activity
   2913..4556    +  CDS            LUCI_LUCCR: Experimental evidence at protein level: Swiss-Prot protein existence level 1. Produces green light with a wavelength of 544 nm. From Luciola cruciata (Japanese firefly) (Genji firefly).
   4564..4788    +  polyA_signal   bGH poly(A) signal: bovine growth hormone polyadenylation signal
   4801..4849    +  polyA_signal   poly(A) signal: synthetic polyadenylation signal
   4863..4954    +  misc_feature   pause site: RNA polymerase II transcriptional pause signal from the human α2 globin gene
   5067..5098    +  promoter       minP: minimal TATA-box promoter with low basal activity
   5132..6784    +  CDS            luciferase: firefly luciferase; luc+; enhanced luc+ version of the luciferase gene
   6792..7016    +  polyA_signal   bGH poly(A) signal: bovine growth hormone polyadenylation signal
   7029..7077    +  polyA_signal   poly(A) signal: synthetic polyadenylation signal
   7091..7182    +  misc_feature   pause site: RNA polymerase II transcriptional pause signal from the human α2 globin gene
   7305..7336    +  promoter       minP: minimal TATA-box promoter with low basal activity
   7370..8302    +  CDS            LUCI_RENRE: Experimental evidence at protein level: Swiss-Prot protein existence level 1. Upon binding the substrate, the enzyme catalyzes an oxygenation, producing a very short-lived hydroperoxide that cyclizes into a dioxetanone structure, which collapses, releasing a CO(2) molecule. The spontaneous breakdown of the dioxetanone releases the energy (about 50 kcal/mole) that is necessary to generate the excited state of the coelenteramide product, which is the singlet form of the monoanion. In vivo the product undergoes the process of nonradiative energy transfer to an accessory protein, a green fluoresce
   8310..8534    +  polyA_signal   bGH poly(A) signal: bovine growth hormone polyadenylation signal
   8547..8595    +  polyA_signal   poly(A) signal: synthetic polyadenylation signal
   8609..8700    +  misc_feature   pause site: RNA polymerase II transcriptional pause signal from the human α2 globin gene
   8848..8879    +  promoter       minP: minimal TATA-box promoter with low basal activity
   8904..9425    +  CDS            LUCI_OPLGR (fragment): Experimental evidence at protein level: Swiss-Prot protein existence level 1. Catalytic subunit of oplophorus-luciferin 2-monooxygenase. Oxidoreductase that converts coelenterazine (the oplophorus luciferin) to coelenteramide under emission of blue light with a maximum at 454 nm. Is also active with bisdeoxycoelenterazine. From Oplophorus gracilirostris (Luminous shrimp).
   9433..9657    +  polyA_signal   bGH poly(A) signal: bovine growth hormone polyadenylation signal
   9670..9718    +  polyA_signal   poly(A) signal: synthetic polyadenylation signal
   9732..9823    +  misc_feature   pause site: RNA polymerase II transcriptional pause signal from the human α2 globin gene
   9984..10015   +  promoter       minP: minimal TATA-box promoter with low basal activity
  10049..10981   +  CDS            LUCI_RENRE: Experimental evidence at protein level: Swiss-Prot protein existence level 1. Upon binding the substrate, the enzyme catalyzes an oxygenation, producing a very short-lived hydroperoxide that cyclizes into a dioxetanone structure, which collapses, releasing a CO(2) molecule. The spontaneous breakdown of the dioxetanone releases the energy (about 50 kcal/mole) that is necessary to generate the excited state of the coelenteramide product, which is the singlet form of the monoanion. In vivo the product undergoes the process of nonradiative energy transfer to an accessory protein, a green fluoresce
  10989..11213   +  polyA_signal   bGH poly(A) signal: bovine growth hormone polyadenylation signal
  11321..11909   -  rep_origin     ori: high-copy-number ColE1/pMB1/pBR322/pUC origin of replication
  12115..12138   +  promoter       Pc promoter (fragment): intI1 (promoter lies within the coding sequence); class 1 integron promoter
  12314..12370   +  CDS            GmR (fragment): gentamycin acetyltransferase; aacC1; confers resistance to gentamycin
  12377..13165   +  CDS            aadA: S3AD_ECOLX - Experimental evidence at protein level: Swiss-Prot protein existence level 1. Mediates bacterial resistance to the antibiotics streptomycin and spectinomycin. From Escherichia coli.
  13223..13678   +  rep_origin     f1 ori (sequence partly withheld): f1 bacteriophage origin of replication; arrow indicates direction of (+) strand synthesis
