[The description below was written by a language model from this plasmid's Addgene catalogue record and pLannotate feature annotations shown in this document.]
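Description:
MLRV3:HRE-P53-MAPK/JNK-FOXO-TGFβ is a 13.7 kb multiplex luciferase reporter plasmid for mammalian cells, assembled by BsmBI-based synthetic (Golden Gate-style) cloning into an Omega destination backbone that already carries a CMV:ELuc:bGH unit. It is propagated in E. coli as a high-copy plasmid from a ColE1/pUC-type origin and selected with spectinomycin through the aadA gene. An f1 origin is also present, and a short gentamicin-resistance fragment next to aadA appears to be a remnant rather than a functional marker.

The payload consists of five pathway-responsive transcription units arranged head to tail on one strand. Each begins with a "transcription blocker", made of a synthetic poly(A) signal and the α2-globin RNA polymerase II pause site, which limits read-through from the upstream unit. This is followed by multimerised transcription factor binding motifs, a minimal TATA-box promoter with low basal activity, a distinct luciferase and a bGH poly(A) signal. Four HRE copies drive RedFirefly (annotated by similarity to a Luciola firefly luciferase), two P53 motifs drive firefly luciferase, six AP-1 motifs (MAPK/JNK readout) drive Renilla luciferase, three DBE motifs (FOXO) drive NLuc, and seven SMAD motifs (TGFβ readout) drive Green Renilla. The binding-site arrays themselves are not annotated in the feature table.

On the opposite strand, a CMV enhancer/promoter and a bGH poly(A) signal flank an unannotated region that corresponds to the backbone's ELuc cassette, a constitutive sixth luciferase presumably serving as an internal normalisation control. Placing all reporters on one plasmid delivers them at a fixed ratio, so that five signalling pathways can be measured simultaneously in a single transfected sample.
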