Addgene plasmid #178320: MLRV3:HRE-P53-MAPK/JNK-FOXO-TGFβ
Purpose: Multiplex luciferase reporter vector, with luciferase reporters for the pathways HRE, P53, AP-1, FOXO and SMAD.
Depositing lab: Koen Venken. Depositing organization: Baylor College of Medicine. Publication: Synthetic Assembly DNA Cloning of Multiplex Hextuple Luciferase Reporter Plasmids. Sarrion-Perdigones A, Gonzalez Y, Venken KJT. Methods Mol Biol. 2022;2524:409-432. doi: 10.1007/978-1-0716-2453-1_32. PubMed 35821490.
Backbone
  Vector backbone: Omega Destination-CMV:ELuc:bgH
  Backbone manufacturer: Venken Lab, #124528
  Backbone size w/o insert (bp): 5000
  Total vector size (bp): 13678
  Vector type: Mammalian Expression, Luciferase, Synthetic Biology
Growth in bacteria
  Bacterial resistance: Spectinomycin, 50 μg/mL
  Growth temperature: 30°C
  Growth strain: DH10B
  Copy number: High Copy
Gene/Insert 1
  Gene/Insert name: HRE RedFirefly reporter (alt name: Transcription Blocker + 4 copies of the HRE DNA binding motif + miniP, RedFirefly Luciferase)
  Species: H. sapiens (human), Synthetic
  Insert size (bp): 2256
  Cloning method: Restriction Enzyme; 5′ cloning site BsmBI (destroyed during cloning); 3′ cloning site BsmBI (destroyed during cloning)
  Sequencing primers: 5′ actccacccattgacgtcaatggaaag; 3′ agaatggcgccgggcctttc
Gene/Insert 2
  Gene/Insert name: P53 FLuc reporter (alt name: Transcription Blocker + 2 copies of the P53 DNA binding motif + miniP, Firefly Luciferase)
  Species: H. sapiens (human), Synthetic
  Insert size (bp): 2218
  Cloning method: Restriction Enzyme; 5′ cloning site BsmBI (destroyed during cloning); 3′ cloning site BsmBI (destroyed during cloning)
  Sequencing primers: 5′ caagaagcccgtggccaagatg; 3′ cggggtcataaaccttggaagtcattg
Gene/Insert 3
  Gene/Insert name: AP-1 Renilla reporter (alt name: Transcription Blocker + 6 copies of the AP-1 DNA binding motif + miniP, Renilla Luciferase)
  Insert size (bp): 1518
  Cloning method: Restriction Enzyme; 5′ cloning site BsmBI (destroyed during cloning); 3′ cloning site BsmBI (destroyed during cloning)
  Sequencing primers: 5′ agggcggaaagatcgccgtg; 3′ CGAAGTCCTCCAAGGTAAACACCATTG
Gene/Insert 4
  Gene/Insert name: FOXO NLuc Reporter (alt name: Transcription Blocker + 3 copies of the DBE DNA binding motif + miniP, NLuc Luciferase)
  Species: H. sapiens (human), Synthetic
  Insert size (bp): 1123
  Cloning method: Restriction Enzyme; 5′ cloning site BsmBI (destroyed during cloning); 3′ cloning site BsmBI (destroyed during cloning)
  Sequencing primers: 5′ GTCCTGAAGAACGAACAGTGAGCTTC; 3′ CTGGGTCGTAGACTTTGGAAGCC
Gene/Insert 5
  Gene/Insert name: SMAD GrRenilla reporter (alt name: Transcription Blocker + 7 copies of the SMAD DNA binding motif + miniP, Green Renilla Luciferase)
  Insert size (bp): 1552
  Cloning method: Restriction Enzyme; 5′ cloning site BsmBI (destroyed during cloning); 3′ cloning site BsmBI (destroyed during cloning)
  Sequencing primers: 5′ GAGGCTCTGCGAACGAATACTCG; 3′ ctt ttt acg gtt cct ggc ctt ttg
Terms and licenses: Academic/Nonprofit Terms; Industry Terms: Not Available to Industry
How to cite: MLRV3:HRE-P53-MAPK/JNK-FOXO-TGFβ was a gift from Koen Venken (Addgene plasmid # 178320 ; http://n2t.net/addgene:178320 ; RRID:Addgene_178320)
